>Addgene plasmid #234224 | pAIP4_6F2Q | addgene full sequence | sequence record 464189 | Addgene NGS Result
ATTGGCGAATGGG
[124 nt withheld, positions 14-137]
C
[91 nt withheld, positions 139-229]
A
[49 nt withheld, positions 231-279]
CCTTTGACGTTGGAGTCCACGTTCTTT
[37 nt withheld, positions 307-343]
ACCCTATCTCGGTCTATTCTTTTGATTTATAAGGGATTTTGCCGATTTCGGCCTATTGGTTAAAAAATGA
GCTGATTTAACAAAAATTTAACGCGAATTTTAACAAAATATTAACGCTTACAATTTAGGTGGCACTTTTC
GGGGAAATGTGCGCGGAACCCCTATTTGTTTATTTTTCTAAATACATTCAAATATGTATCCGCTCATGAA
TTAATTCTTAGAAAAACTCATCGAGCATCAAATGAAACTGCAATTTATTCATATCAGGATTATCAATACC
ATATTTTTGAAAAAGCCGTTTCTGTAATGAAGGAGAAAACTCACCGAGGCAGTTCCATAGGATGGCAAGA
TCCTGGTATCGGTCTGCGATTCCGACTCGTCCAACATCAATACAACCTATTAATTTCCCCTCGTCAAAAA
TAAGGTTATCAAGTGAGAAATCACCATGAGTGACGACTGAATCCGGTGAGAATGGCAAAAGTTTATGCAT
TTCTTTCCAGACTTGTTCAACAGGCCAGCCATTACGCTCGTCATCAAAATCACTCGCATCAACCAAACCG
TTATTCATTCGTGATTGCGCCTGAGCGAGACGAAATACGCGATCGCTGTTAAAAGGACAATTACAAACAG
GAATCGAATGCAACCGGCGCAGGAACACTGCCAGCGCATCAACAATATTTTCACCTGAATCAGGATATTC
TTCTAATACCTGGAATGCTGTTTTCCCGGGGATCGCAGTGGTGAGTAACCATGCATCATCAGGAGTACGG
ATAAAATGCTTGATGGTCGGAAGAGGCATAAATTCCGTCAGCCAGTTTAGTCTGACCATCTCATCTGTAA
CATCATTGGCAACGCTACCTTTGCCATGTTTCAGAAACAACTCTGGCGCATCGGGCTTCCCATACAATCG
ATAGATTGTCGCACCTGATTGCCCGACATTATCGCGAGCCCATTTATACCCATATAAATCAGCATCCATG
TTGGAATTTAATCGCGGCCTAGAGCAAGACGTTTCCCGTTGAATATGGCTCATAACACCCCTTGTATTAC
TGTTTATGTAAGCAGACAGTTTTATTGTTCATGACCAAAATCCCTTAACGTGAGTTTTCGTTCCACTGAG
CGTCAGACCCCGTAGAAAAGATCAAAGGATCTTCTTGAGATCCTTTTTTTCTGCGCGTAATCTGCTGCTT
GCAAACAAAAAAACCACCGCTACCAGCGGTGGTTTGTTTGCCGGATCAAGAGCTACCAACTCTTTTTCCG
AAGGTAACTGGCTTCAGCAGAGCGCAGATACCAAATACTGTCCTTCTAGTGTAGCCGTAGTTAGGCCACC
ACTTCAAGAACTCTGTAGCACCGCCTACATACCTCGCTCTGCTAATCCTGTTACCAGTGGCTGCTGCCAG
TGGCGATAAGTCGTGTCTTACCGGGTTGGACTCAAGACGATAGTTACCGGATAAGGCGCAGCGGTCGGGC
TGAACGGGGGGTTCGTGCACACAGCCCAGCTTGGAGCGAACGACCTACACCGAACTGAGATACCTACAGC
GTGAGCTATGAGAAAGCGCCACGCTTCCCGAAGGGAGAAAGGCGGACAGGTATCCGGTAAGCGGCAGGGT
CGGAACAGGAGAGCGCACGAGGGAGCTTCCAGGGGGAAACGCCTGGTATCTTTATAGTCCTGTCGGGTTT
CGCCACCTCTGACTTGAGCGTCGATTTTTGTGATGCTCGTCAGGGGGGCGGAGCCTATGGAAAAACGCCA
GCAACGCGGCCTTTTTACGGTTCCTGGCCTTTTGCTGGCCTTTTGCTCACATGTTCTTTCCTGCGTTATC
CCCTGATTCTGTGGATAACCGTATTACCGCCTTTGAGTGAGCTGATACCGCTCGCCGCAGCCGAACGACC
GAGCGCAGCGAGTCAGTGAGCGAGGAAGCGGAAGAGCGCCTGATGCGGTATTTTCTCCTTACGCATCTGT
GCGGTATTTCACACCGCAATGGTGCACTCTCAGTACAATCTGCTCTGATGCCGCATAGTTAAGCCAGTAT
ACACTCCGCTATCGCTACGTGACTGGGTCATGGCTGCGCCCCGACACCCGCCAACACCCGCTGACGCGCC
CTGACGGGCTTGTCTGCTCCCGGCATCCGCTTACAGACAAGCTGTGACCGTCTCCGGGAGCTGCATGTGT
CAGAGGTTTTCACCGTCATCACCGAAACGCGCGAGGCAGCTGCGGTAAAGCTCATCAGCGTGGTCGTGAA
GCGATTCACAGATGTCTGCCTGTTCATCCGCGTCCAGCTCGTTGAGTTTCTCCAGAAGCGTTAATGTCTG
GCTTCTGATAAAGCGGGCCATGTTAAGGGCGGTTTTTTCCTGTTTGGTCACTGATGCCTCCGTGTAAGGG
GGATTTCTGTTCATGGGGGTAATGATACCGATGAAACGAGAGAGGATGCTCACGATACGGGTTACTGATG
ATGAACATGCCCGGTTACTGGAACGTTGTGAGGGTAAACAACTGGCGGTATGGATGCGGCGGGACCAGAG
AAAAATCACTCAGGGTCAATGCCAGCGCTTCGTTAATACAGATGTAGGTGTTCCACAGGGTAGCCAGCAG
CATCCTGCGATGCAGATCCGGAACATAATGGTGCAGGGCGCTGACTTCCGCGTTTCCAGACTTTACGAAA
CACGGAAACCGAAGACCATTCATGTTGTTGCTCAGGTCGCAGACGTTTTGCAGCAGCAGTCGCTTCACGT
TCGCTCGCGTATCGGTGATTCATTCTGCTAACCAGTAAGGCAACCCCGCCAGCCTAGCCGGGTCCTCAAC
GACAGGAGCACGATCATGCGCACCCGTGGGGCCGCCATGCCGGCGATAATGGCCTGCTTCTCGCCGAAAC
GTTTGGTGGCGGGACCAGTGACGAAGGCTTGAGCGAGGGCGTGCAAGATTCCGAATACCGCAAGCGACAG
GCCGATCATCGTCGCGCTCCAGCGAAAGCGGTCCTCGCCGAAAATGACCCAGAGCGCTGCCGGCACCTGT
CCTACGAGTTGCATGATAAAGAAGACAGTCATAAGTGCGGCGACGATAGTCATGCCCCGCGCCCACCGGA
AGGAGCTGACTGGGTTGAAGGCTCTCAAGGGCATCGGTCGAGATCCCGGTGCCTAATGAGTGAGCTAACT
TACATTAATTGCGTTGCGCTCACTGCCCGCTTTCCAGTCGGGAAACCTGTCGTGCCAGCTGCATTAATGA
ATCGGCCAACGCGCGGGGAGAGGCGGTTTGCGTATTGGGCGCCAGGGTGGTTTTTCTTTTCACCAGTGAG
ACGGGCAACAGCTGATTGCCCTTCACCGCCTGGCCCTGAGAGAGTTGCAGCAAGCGGTCCACGCTGGTTT
GCCCCAGCAGGCGAAAATCCTGTTTGATGGTGGTTAACGGCGGGATATAACATGAGCTGTCTTCGGTATC
GTCGTATCCCACTACCGAGATGTCCGCACCAACGCGCAGCCCGGACTCGGTAATGGCGCGCATTGCGCCC
AGCGCCATCTGATCGTTGGCAACCAGCATCGCAGTGGGAACGATGCCCTCATTCAGCATTTGCATGGTTT
GTTGAAAACCGGACATGGCACTCCAGTCGCCTTCCCGTTCCGCTATCGGCTGAATTTGATTGCGAGTGAG
ATATTTATGCCAGCCAGCCAGACGCAGACGCGCCGAGACAGAACTTAATGGGCCCGCTAACAGCGCGATT
TGCTGGTGACCCAATGCGACCAGATGCTCCACGCCCAGTCGCGTACCGTCTTCATGGGAGAAAATAATAC
TGTTGATGGGTGTCTGGTCAGAGACATCAAGAAATAACGCCGGAACATTAGTGCAGGCAGCTTCCACAGC
AATGGCATCCTGGTCATCCAGCGGATAGTTAATGATCAGCCCACTGACGCGTTGCGCGAGAAGATTGTGC
ACCGCCGCTTTACAGGCTTCGACGCCGCTTCGTTCTACCATCGACACCACCACGCTGGCACCCAGTTGAT
CGGCGCGAGATTTAATCGCCGCGACAATTTGCGACGGCGCGTGCAGGGCCAGACTGGAGGTGGCAACGCC
AATCAGCAACGACTGTTTGCCCGCCAGTTGTTGTGCCACGCGGTTGGGAATGTAATTCAGCTCCGCCATC
GCCGCTTCCACTTTTTCCCGCGTTTTCGCAGAAACGTGGCTGGCCTGGTTCACCACGCGGGAAACGGTCT
GATAAGAGACACCGGCATACTCTGCGACATCGTATAACGTTACTGGTTTCACATTCACCACCCTGAATTG
ACTCTCTTCCGGGCGCTATCATGCCATACCGCGAAAGGTTTTGCGCCATTCGATGGTGTCCGGGATCTCG
ACGCTCTCCCTTATGCGACTCCTGCATTAGGAAGCAGCCCAGTAGTAGGTTGAGGCCGTTGAGCACCGCC
GCCGCAAGGAATGGTGCATGCAAGGAGATGGCGCCCAACAGTCCCCCGGCCACGGGGCCTGCCACCATAC
CCACGCCGAAACAAGCGCTCATGAGCCCGAAGTGGCGAGCCCGATCTTCCCCATCGGTGATGTCGGCGAT
ATAGGCGCCAGCAACCGCACCTGTGGCGCCGGTGATGCCGGCCACGATGCGTCCGGCGTAGAGGATCGAG
ATCGATCTCGATCCCGCGAAATTAATACGACTCACTATAGGGGAATTGTGAGCGGATAACAATTCCCCTC
TAGAAATAATTTTGTTTAACTTTAAGAAGGAGATATACATATGATGGCGAAGATTCATCACCATCATCAC
CATCACCATCACCACGGTAGCCTGCAAGATTCGGAAGTCAACCAAGAAGCAAAGCCGGAAGTCAAGCCGG
AAGTGAAACCGGAAACCCATATTAACCTGAAAGTTAGTGACGGCAGCTCTGAAATTTTCTTTAAGATCAA
AAAGACCACGCCGCTGCGTCGCCTGATGGAAGCGTTTGCCAAACGTCAGGGCAAGGAAATGGATAGCCTG
CGTTTCCTGTATGACGGTATTCGCATCCAGGCAGATCAAGCGCCGGAAGACCTGGACATGGAAGACAACG
ACATCATTGAAGCCCACCGTGAACAGATTGGCGGCTCTGGA
[414 nt withheld, positions 5425-5838]
GGTTCGTAATGACTCGAGCACCACCACCACCACCACTGAGATCCGGCTGCTAACAAAGCCCGAAAGGAAG
CTGAGTTGGCTGCTGCCACCGCTGAGCAATAACTAGCATAACCCCTTGGGGCCTCTAAACGGGTCTTGAG
GGGTTTTTTGCTGAAAGGAGGAACTATATCCGG
Features (pLannotate 1.2.2; 21 found; start..end, strand, type, name):
     14..442     +  rep_origin     f1 ori (sequence partly withheld): f1 bacteriophage origin of replication; arrow indicates direction of (+) strand synthesis
    495..552     +  promoter       AmpR promoter (fragment): bla
    561..1376    -  CDS            KanR: aminoglycoside phosphotransferase; aph(3')-Ia; confers resistance to kanamycin in bacteria or G418 (Geneticin®) in eukaryotes
   1498..2086    +  rep_origin     ori: high-copy-number ColE1/pMB1/pBR322/pUC origin of replication
   2272..2411    -  misc_feature   bom: basis of mobility region from pBR322
   2513..2704    -  CDS            rop: Rop protein, which maintains plasmids at low copy number; rop
   2721..3101    +  CDS            YPB1_ECOLX: Protein predicted: Swiss-Prot protein existence level 4. From Escherichia coli.
   3173..3464    -  CDS            TcR (fragment): tetracycline efflux protein; tet; confers resistance to tetracycline
   3479..3500    -  protein_bind   CAP binding site: CAP binding activates transcription in the presence of cAMP. E. coli catabolite activator protein
   3513..4595    -  CDS            lacI: lac repressor; lacI; The lac repressor binds to the lac operator to inhibit transcription in E. coli. This inhibition can be relieved by adding lactose or isopropyl-β-D-thiogalactopyranoside (IPTG).
   4596..4673    -  promoter       lacI promoter: lacI
   4681..4960    -  CDS            TcR (fragment): tetracycline efflux protein; tet; confers resistance to tetracycline
   4986..5004    +  promoter       T7 promoter: promoter for bacteriophage T7 RNA polymerase
   5005..5029    +  protein_bind   lac operator: The lac repressor binds to the lac operator to inhibit transcription in E. coli. This inhibition can be relieved by adding lactose or isopropyl-β-D-thiogalactopyranoside (IPTG). lac repressor encoded by lacI
   5044..5066    +  RBS            RBS: efficient ribosome binding site from bacteriophage T7 gene 10 (Olins and Rangwala, 1989)
   5098..5117    +  CDS            7xHis (fragment): 6xHis affinity tag
   5125..5421    +  CDS            SMT3: SMT3_YEAST - Experimental evidence at protein level: Swiss-Prot protein existence level 1. Not known; suppressor of MIF2 mutations. From Saccharomyces cerevisiae (strain ATCC 204508 / S288c) (Baker's yeast).
   5419..5838    +  CDS            LGALS3 (fragment) (sequence partly withheld): LEG3_HUMAN - Also known as MAC2. Experimental evidence at protein level: Swiss-Prot protein existence level 1. Galactose-specific lectin which binds IgE. May mediate with the alpha-3, beta-1 integrin the stimulation by CSPG4 of endothelial cells migration. Together with DMBT1, required for terminal differentiation of columnar epithelial cells during early embryogenesis (By similarity). In the nucleus: acts as a pre-mRNA splicing factor. Involved in acute inflammatory responses including neutrophil activation and adhesion, chemoattraction of monocytes macrophages, opsonization of apoptotic neut
   5857..5874    +  CDS            9xHis (fragment): 9xHis affinity tag
   5884..5933    +  CDS            SET1 (fragment): solubility-enhancement tag derived from T7 phage gene 10B
   5941..5988    +  terminator     T7 terminator: transcription terminator for bacteriophage T7 RNA polymerase
