[The description below was written by a language model from this plasmid's Addgene catalogue record and pLannotate feature annotations shown in this document.]
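Description:
pAIP4_6F2Q is a bacterial expression plasmid built on a pET29b backbone for producing a fragment of human galectin-3 (LGALS3, also known as CBP 35 or Mac-2) in Escherichia coli. It is selected with kanamycin through an aph(3')-Ia resistance gene. It replicates from a ColE1/pMB1-type origin that sits alongside the pBR322-derived bom and rop elements. The catalogue lists the plasmid as high copy, although rop normally moderates copy number. An f1 origin is also present, and short tetracycline-resistance fragments flanking the lacI region appear to be backbone remnants without function.

The expression cassette follows the standard pET layout. A T7 promoter with an adjacent lac operator and the T7 gene 10 ribosome binding site drives the open reading frame, and a T7 terminator closes it. The plasmid carries its own lacI, so transcription stays repressed until induction with IPTG in a host that supplies T7 RNA polymerase. The insert is about 414 bp of synthetic DNA, installed by Golden Gate assembly with both BsaI sites destroyed. It is annotated as only a fragment of LGALS3, so it does not encode the full-length lectin, and the record does not say which domain it covers. It is fused downstream of an N-terminal 10x His tag and yeast Smt3 (SUMO), which supports metal-affinity capture and allows release of the target by a SUMO-specific protease.

The feature table also detects a short His-tag fragment and a partial solubility-tag match between the insert and the terminator. The catalogue lists no C-terminal tag, so these may lie beyond the stop codon. The associated work concerns high-throughput protein purification by protease elution.
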