Addgene plasmid #234224: pAIP4_6F2Q
Purpose: Heterologous protein expression of galectin-3 (Gal-3) (CBP 35) in Escherichia coli
Depositing lab: Christopher Bahl. Depositing organization: AI Proteins. Publication: Facile, high-throughput protein purification enabled by high-efficiency protease elution. Cárcamo Noriega EN, Truebridge IS, Teets FD 3rd, Bowman JW 3rd, Rodriguez N, Howard TA, Bahl CD. Protein Sci. 2026 Sep;35(9):e70746. doi: 10.1002/pro.70746. PubMed 42555168.
Backbone
  Vector backbone: pET29b
  Backbone size w/o insert (bp): 5679
  Vector type: Bacterial Expression
Growth in bacteria
  Bacterial resistance: Kanamycin, 50 μg/mL
  Growth temperature: 37°C
  Growth strain: DH10B
  Copy number: High Copy
Gene/Insert
  Gene/Insert name: 6F2Q (alt names: LEG3_HUMAN; Galectin-3 (Gal-3) (35 kDa lectin) (Carbohydrate-binding protein 35) (CBP 35) (Galactose-specific lectin 3))
  Species: H. sapiens (human)
  Insert size (bp): 414
  Entrez Gene: LGALS3 (a.k.a. CBP35, GAL3, GALBP, GALIG, L31, LGALS2, MAC2)
  Promoter: T7
  Tag / fusion protein: 10x HisTag-Smt3 (N terminal on backbone)
  Cloning method: Golden Gate
  Sequencing primers: 5′ T7-promoter; 3′ T7-Term
Resource information
  A portion of this plasmid was derived from a plasmid made by: Synthetic DNA
Terms and licenses: Academic/Nonprofit Terms; Industry Terms
Depositor comments: 5' cloning site: BsaI (destroyed), 3' cloning site: BsaI (destroyed). Galectin-3 (Gal-3) (35 kDa lectin) (Carbohydrate-binding protein 35) (CBP 35) (Galactose-specific lectin 3) (Galactoside-binding protein) (GALBP) (IgE-binding protein) (L-31) (Laminin-binding protein) (Lectin L-29) (Mac-2 antigen)
How to cite: pAIP4_6F2Q was a gift from Christopher Bahl (Addgene plasmid # 234224 ; http://n2t.net/addgene:234224 ; RRID:Addgene_234224)
